>Addgene plasmid #113805 | pATF4-donor | depositor full sequence | sequence record 214766 | Full Sequence
AAGGGCGAATTCTGCAGATATCCATCACACTGGCGGCCGCTCGAGCATGCATCTAGAGGGCCCAATTCGC
CCTATAGTGAGTCGTATTACAATTCACTGGCCGTCGTTTTACAACGTCGTGACTGGGAAAACCCTGGCGT
TACCCAACTTAATCGCCTTGCAGCACATCCCCCTTTCGCCAGCTGGCGTAATAGCGAAGAGGCCCGCACC
GATCGCCCTTCCCAACAGTTGCGCAGCCTATACGTACGGCAGTTTAAGGTTTACACCTATAAAAGAGAGA
GCCGTTATCGTCTGTTTGTGGATGTACAGAGTGATATTATTGACACGCCGGGGCGACGGATGGTGATCCC
CCTGGCCAGTGCACGTCTGCTGTCAGATAAAGTCTCCCGTGAACTTTACCCGGTGGTGCATATCGGGGAT
GAAAGCTGGCGCATGATGACCACCGATATGGCCAGTGTGCCGGTCTCCGTTATCGGGGAAGAAGTGGCTG
ATCTCAGCCACCGCGAAAATGACATCAAAAACGCCATTAACCTGATGTTCTGGGGAATATAAATGTCAGG
CATGAGATTATCAAAAAGGATCTTCACCTAGATCCTTTTCACGTAGAAAGCCAGTCCGCAGAAACGGTGC
TGACCCCGGATGAATGTCAGCTACTGGGCTATCTGGACAAGGGAAAACGCAAGCGCAAAGAGAAAGCAGG
TAGCTTGCAGTGGGCTTACATGGCGATAGCTAGACTGGGCGGTTTTATGGACAGCAAGCGAACCGGAATT
GCCAGCTGGGGCGCCCTCTGGTAAGGTTGGGAAGCCCTGCAAAGTAAACTGGATGGCTTTCTCGCCGCCA
AGGATCTGATGGCGCAGGGGATCAAGCTCTGATCAAGAGACAGGATGAGGATCGTTTCGCATGATTGAAC
AAGATGGATTGCACGCAGGTTCTCCGGCCGCTTGGGTGGAGAGGCTATTCGGCTATGACTGGGCACAACA
GACAATCGGCTGCTCTGATGCCGCCGTGTTCCGGCTGTCAGCGCAGGGGCGCCCGGTTCTTTTTGTCAAG
ACCGACCTGTCCGGTGCCCTGAATGAACTGCAAGACGAGGCAGCGCGGCTATCGTGGCTGGCCACGACGG
GCGTTCCTTGCGCAGCTGTGCTCGACGTTGTCACTGAAGCGGGAAGGGACTGGCTGCTATTGGGCGAAGT
GCCGGGGCAGGATCTCCTGTCATCTCACCTTGCTCCTGCCGAGAAAGTATCCATCATGGCTGATGCAATG
CGGCGGCTGCATACGCTTGATCCGGCTACCTGCCCATTCGACCACCAAGCGAAACATCGCATCGAGCGAG
CACGTACTCGGATGGAAGCCGGTCTTGTCGATCAGGATGATCTGGACGAAGAGCATCAGGGGCTCGCGCC
AGCCGAACTGTTCGCCAGGCTCAAGGCGAGCATGCCCGACGGCGAGGATCTCGTCGTGACCCATGGCGAT
GCCTGCTTGCCGAATATCATGGTGGAAAATGGCCGCTTTTCTGGATTCATCGACTGTGGCCGGCTGGGTG
TGGCGGACCGCTATCAGGACATAGCGTTGGCTACCCGTGATATTGCTGAAGAGCTTGGCGGCGAATGGGC
TGACCGCTTCCTCGTGCTTTACGGTATCGCCGCTCCCGATTCGCAGCGCATCGCCTTCTATCGCCTTCTT
GACGAGTTCTTCTGAATTATTAACGCTTACAATTTCCTGATGCGGTATTTTCTCCTTACGCATCTGTGCG
GTATTTCACACCGCATACAGGTGGCACTTTTCGGGGAAATGTGCGCGGAACCCCTATTTGTTTATTTTTC
TAAATACATTCAAATATGTATCCGCTCATGAGACAATAACCCTGATAAATGCTTCAATAATAGCACGTGA
GGAGGGCCACCATGGCCAAGTTGACCAGTGCCGTTCCGGTGCTCACCGCGCGCGACGTCGCCGGAGCGGT
CGAGTTCTGGACCGACCGGCTCGGGTTCTCCCGGGACTTCGTGGAGGACGACTTCGCCGGTGTGGTCCGG
GACGACGTGACCCTGTTCATCAGCGCGGTCCAGGACCAGGTGGTGCCGGACAACACCCTGGCCTGGGTGT
GGGTGCGCGGCCTGGACGAGCTGTACGCCGAGTGGTCGGAGGTCGTGTCCACGAACTTCCGGGACGCCTC
CGGGCCGGCCATGACCGAGATCGGCGAGCAGCCGTGGGGGCGGGAGTTCGCCCTGCGCGACCCGGCCGGC
AACTGCGTGCACTTCGTGGCCGAGGAGCAGGACTGACACGTGCTAAAACTTCATTTTTAATTTAAAAGGA
TCTAGGTGAAGATCCTTTTTGATAATCTCATGACCAAAATCCCTTAACGTGAGTTTTCGTTCCACTGAGC
GTCAGACCCCGTAGAAAAGATCAAAGGATCTTCTTGAGATCCTTTTTTTCTGCGCGTAATCTGCTGCTTG
CAAACAAAAAAACCACCGCTACCAGCGGTGGTTTGTTTGCCGGATCAAGAGCTACCAACTCTTTTTCCGA
AGGTAACTGGCTTCAGCAGAGCGCAGATACCAAATACTGTCCTTCTAGTGTAGCCGTAGTTAGGCCACCA
CTTCAAGAACTCTGTAGCACCGCCTACATACCTCGCTCTGCTAATCCTGTTACCAGTGGCTGCTGCCAGT
GGCGATAAGTCGTGTCTTACCGGGTTGGACTCAAGACGATAGTTACCGGATAAGGCGCAGCGGTCGGGCT
GAACGGGGGGTTCGTGCACACAGCCCAGCTTGGAGCGAACGACCTACACCGAACTGAGATACCTACAGCG
TGAGCTATGAGAAAGCGCCACGCTTCCCGAAGGGAGAAAGGCGGACAGGTATCCGGTAAGCGGCAGGGTC
GGAACAGGAGAGCGCACGAGGGAGCTTCCAGGGGGAAACGCCTGGTATCTTTATAGTCCTGTCGGGTTTC
GCCACCTCTGACTTGAGCGTCGATTTTTGTGATGCTCGTCAGGGGGGCGGAGCCTATGGAAAAACGCCAG
CAACGCGGCCTTTTTACGGTTCCTGGGCTTTTGCTGGCCTTTTGCTCACATGTTCTTTCCTGCGTTATCC
CCTGATTCTGTGGATAACCGTATTACCGCCTTTGAGTGAGCTGATACCGCTCGCCGCAGCCGAACGACCG
AGCGCAGCGAGTCAGTGAGCGAGGAAGCGGAAGAGCGCCCAATACGCAAACCGCCTCTCCCCGCGCGTTG
GCCGATTCATTAATGCAGCTGGCACGACAGGTTTCCCGACTGGAAAGCGGGCAGTGAGCGCAACGCAATT
AATGTGAGTTAGCTCACTCATTAGGCACCCCAGGCTTTACACTTTATGCTTCCGGCTCGTATGTTGTGTG
GAATTGTGAGCGGATAACAATTTCACACAGGAAACAGCTATGACCATGATTACGCCAAGCTATTTAGGTG
ACACTATAGAATACTCAAGCTATGCATCAAGCTTGGTACCGAGCTCGGATCCACTAGTAACGGCCGCCAG
TGTGCTGGAATTCGCCCTTGACCGAAATGAGCTTCCTGAGCAGCGAGGTGTTGGTGGGGGACTTGATGTC
CCCCTTCGACCAGTCGGGTTTGGGGGCTGAAGAAAGCCTAGGTCTCTTAGATGATTACCTGGAGGTGGCC
AAGCACTTCAAACCTCATGGGTTCTCCAGCGACAAGGCTAAGGCGGGCTCCTCCGAATGGCTGGCTGTGG
ATGGGTTGGTCAGTCCCTCCAACAACAGCAAGGGTGAGTGGGCCACCACCACATCGTCCTGGTGGGATCT
AGGGTTAGGGGCCTCCTACCTTTGTATCTGACTCACTTGGCCCCATCACTCAAATGTTTTGCAGAGGATG
CCTTCTCCGGGACAGATTGGATGTTGGAGAAAATGGATTTGAAGGAGTTCGACTTGGATGCCCTGTTGGG
TATAGATGACCTGGAAACCATGCCAGATGACCTTCTGACCACGTTGGATGACACTTGTGATCTCTTTGCC
CCCCTAGTCCAGGAGACTAATAAGCAGCCCCCCCAGACGGTGAACCCAATTGGCCATCTCCCAGAAAGTT
TAACAAAACCCGACCAGGTTGCCCCCTTCACCTTCTTACAACCTCTTCCCCTTTCCCCAGGGGTCCTGTC
CTCCACTCCAGATCATTCCTTTAGTTTAGAGCTGGGCAGTGAAGTGGATATCACTGAAGGAGATAGGAAG
CCAGACTACACTGCTTACGTTGCCATGATCCCTCAGTGCATAAAGGAGGAAGACACCCCTTCAGATAATG
ATAGTGGCATCTGTATGAGCCCAGAGTCCTATCTGGGGTCTCCTCAGCACAGCCCCTCTACCAGGGGCTC
TCCAAATAGGAGCCTCCCATCTCCAGGTGTTCTCTGTGGGTCTGCCCGTCCCAAACCTTACGATCCTCCT
GGAGAGAAGATGGTAGCAGCAAAAGTAAAGGGTGAGAAACTGGATAAGAAGCTGAAAAAAATGGAGCAAA
ACAAGACAGCAGCCACTAGGTACCGCCAGAAGAAGAGGGCGGAGCAGGAGGCTCTTACTGGTGAGTGCAA
AGAGCTGGAAAAGAAGAACGAGGCTCTAAAAGAGAGGGCGGATTCCCTGGCCAAGGAGATCCAGTACCTG
AAAGATTTGATAGAAGAGGTCCGCAAGGCAAGGGGGAAGAAAAGGGTCCCCGATTATGATATTCCAACTA
CTGCAAGCGAGAATCTTTATTTTCAGGGCGCCGCCAAATTCAAAGAAACCGCTGCTGCTAAATTCGAACG
CCAGCACATGGACAGCGGAGGTGGAGGTTCGAGCGGTCCCTCGGGTTCGTCGAGCCTGGAAGTTCTGTTC
CAGGGGCCCCTGTCGTCGAGCGGTCCCTCGGGTTCGATGGTGAGCAAAGGCGAGGAGCTGTTCACCGGGG
TGGTGCCCATCCTGGTCGAGCTGGACGGCGACGTAAACGGCCACAAGTTCAGCGTGTCCGGCGAGGGCGA
GGGCGATGCCACCTACGGCAAGCTGACCCTGAAGTTCATCTGCACCACCGGCAAGCTGCCCGTGCCCTGG
CCCACCCTCGTGACCACCCTGACCTACGGCGTGCAGTGCTTCAGCCGCTACCCCGACCACATGAAGCAGC
ACGACTTCTTCAAGTCCGCCATGCCCGAAGGCTACGTCCAGGAGCGCACCATCTTCTTCAAGGACGACGG
CAACTACAAGACCCGCGCCGAGGTGAAGTTCGAGGGCGACACCCTGGTGAACCGCATCGAGCTGAAGGGC
ATCGACTTCAAGGAGGACGGCAACATCCTGGGGCACAAGCTGGAGTACAACTACAACAGCCACAACGTCT
ATATCATGGCCGACAAGCAGAAGAACGGCATCAAGGTGAACTTCAAGATCCGCCACAACATCGAGGACGG
CAGCGTGCAGCTCGCCGACCACTACCAGCAGAACACCCCCATCGGCGACGGCCCCGTGCTGCTGCCCGAC
AACCACTACCTGAGCACCCAGTCCGCCCTGAGCAAAGACCCCAACGAGAAGCGCGATCACATGGTCCTTA
AGGAGTTCGTGACCGCCGCCGGGATCACTCTCGGCATGGACGAGCTGTACAAGTAATGATCTAGAGTCGA
GTTAATTAAGAATTCCGCCCCCCCCCCTCTCCCTCCCCCCCCCTAACGTTACTGGCCGAAGCCGCTTGGA
ATAAGGCCGGTGTGCGTTTGTCTATATGTTATTTTCCACCATATTGCCGTCTTTTGGCAATGTGAGGGCC
CGGAAACCTGGCCCTGTCTTCTTGACGAGCATTCCTAGGGGTCTTTCCCCTCTCGCCAAAGGAATGCAGG
GTCTGTTGAATGTCGTGAAGGAAGCAGTTCCTCTGGAAGCTTCTTGAAGACAAACAACGTCTGTAGCGAC
CCTTTGCAGGCAGCGGAACCCCCCACCTGGCGACAGGTGCCTCTGCGGCCAAAAGCCACGTGTATAAGAT
ACACCTGCAAAGGCGGCACAACCCCAGTGCCACGTTGTGAGTTGGATAGTTGTGGAAAGAGTCAAATGGC
TCTCCTCAAGCGTATTCAACAAGGGGCTGAAGGATGCCCAGAAGGTACCCCATTGTATGGGATCTGATCT
GGGGCCTCGGTGCACATGCTTTACATGTGTTTAGTCGAGGTTAAAAAAACGTCTAGGCCCCCCGAACCAC
GGGGACGTGGTTTTCCTTTGAAAAACACGATGATAATATGGCCACAACCTGTTACATTGCACAAGATAAA
AATATATCATCACGAACAGTAAAACTGTCTGCTTACATAAACAGTAATACAAGGGGTGTTATGGGATCGG
CCATTGAACAAGATGGATTGCACGCAGGTTCTCCGGCCGCTTGGGTGGAGAGGCTATTCGGCTATGACTG
GGCACAACAGACAATCGGCTGCTCTGATGCCGCCGTGTTCCGGCTGTCAGCGCAGGGGCGCCCGGTTCTT
TTTGTCAAGACCGACCTGTCCGGTGCCCTGAATGAACTGCAGGACGAGGCAGCGCGGCTATCGTGGCTGG
CCACGACGGGCGTTCCTTGCGCAGCTGTGCTCGACGTTGTCACTGAAGCGGGAAGGGACTGGCTGCTATT
GGGCGAAGTGCCGGGGCAGGATCTCCTGTCATCTCACCTTGCTCCTGCCGAGAAAGTATCCATCATGGCT
GATGCAATGCGGCGGCTGCATACGCTTGATCCGGCTACCTGCCCATTCGACCACCAAGCGAAACATCGCA
TCGAGCGAGCACGTACTCGGATGGAAGCCGGTCTTGTCGATCAGGATGATCTGGACGAAGAGCATCAGGG
GCTCGCGCCAGCCGAACTGTTCGCCAGGCTCAAGGCGCGCATGCCCGACGGCGAGGATCTCGTCGTGACC
CATGGCGATGCCTGCTTGCCGAATATCATGGTGGAAAATGGCCGCTTTTCTGGATTCATCGACTGTGGCC
GGCTGGGTGTGGCGGACCGCTATCAGGACATAGCGTTGGCTACCCGTGATATTGCTGAAGAGCTTGGCGG
CGAATGGGCTGACCGCTTCCTCGTGCTTTACGGTATCGCCGCTCCCGATTCGCAGCGCATCGCCTTCTAT
CGCCTTCTTGACGAGTTCTTCTGATTGAGGATAGTCAGGAGCGTCAATGTGCTTGTACATAGAGTGCTGT
AGCTGTGTGTTCCAATAAATTATTTTGTAGGGAAAGTACTTGTGCGTTTGAATTCCTTTCCTGGCAAAGT
AACCGAGTGAAGCGCCACCCACCCACCCCAAGCTGGTCTTAACATTTCCTGTGAGATCTGGGGGAGGAGG
CAGTCCAAGGCTGAAGATCGGTTCCCAGAGTGGGATTTGCTCATCCCTGCTCGGTGTAGGCCACGATGGC
TGATTCATGGGGCCCTGGAGCCGTATAGTTGGCCATTTATAGTAAGCTGGGTCCTTTGCCCAGAGCTGAG
TGCTGGTTGTGTAGGGGGAGGAGGCTGGAGATCTCTGGGAGATTCAGAGGGAGGGACAGCCTGGGCCTCC
ACCTGTTTATTCAAGAGGGCTTCATGCCAACAGCTGTCGCATAAAACCCTGAATAAGGTTGCACGGTCTT
TGAGATAGCACACAAGATTAGGTTTCACTTGTTACCTGAACAGTTCTGCAGAAGCCTCATCCTGAAGAAA
GAAATGGCTCCTTTTGGGAATTGATGCTGAAACAGGACAGGAGCTGAGGGTTGGCCTCCGTTTCTCCTTA
CGGGGTGGAAGGATGACAGCCTGCGCAGGTTCTGGCTAGAGCTGGGCACAAAGGCAGGCAACAGTTCCTG
TGAAGGCTGTTGTGCCTGCTGCTATCTAAACTAGGAGGCCTGACGGCCTCGGGACATGTTAGGATGGATC
AGTGCTTAGAAGCCACACCTCACTGCAGCTTCGGACTTCTGGCGGGGCGACTTCGCCTTTCCAGGCAGGC
GATGTCTTTTGTCCTGTGTTGCGGATGAATGCTTGAATGCAAAGATCAGCGCAGCCCGGGTAGGTCTGCC
CTTCCTCTTGTGTCCTTCGGGATTAGC
Features (pLannotate 1.2.2; 21 found; start..end, strand, type, name):
     71..89      -  promoter       T7 promoter: promoter for bacteriophage T7 RNA polymerase
     92..239     +  CDS            lacZα (fragment): LacZα fragment of β-galactosidase; lacZ fragment
    249..552     +  CDS            ccdB (fragment): CcdB, a bacterial toxin that poisons DNA gyrase; ccdB; Plasmids containing the ccdB gene cannot be propagated in standard E. coli strains.
    600..869     +  CDS            tnpA (fragment): TN5P_ECOLX - Also known as tnp. Experimental evidence at protein level: Swiss-Prot protein existence level 1. Mediates transposition of transposon Tn5 by a 'cut and paste' mechanism. First, the monomeric transposase binds the 19 bp inverted DNA repeats flanking the transposon. Then, dimerization of the DNA- bound transposase creates a synaptic DNA complex. After nicking of the first DNA strand, excision of the transposon proceeds through a series of intermediates. The transposase then mediates the insertion of the transposon at a new site by strand transfer. The activity of the wild- type tran
    901..1695    +  CDS            NeoR/KanR: aminoglycoside phosphotransferase from Tn5; aph(3')-II (or nptII); confers resistance to neomycin, kanamycin, and G418 (Geneticin®)
   1716..1767    -  misc_feature   bom (fragment): basis of mobility region from pBR322
   1794..1882    +  promoter       AmpR promoter (fragment): bla
   1902..2276    +  CDS            BleoR: antibiotic-binding protein; Sh ble from Streptoalloteichus hindustanus; confers resistance to bleomycin, phleomycin, and Zeocin™
   2414..3002    +  rep_origin     ori: high-copy-number ColE1/pMB1/pBR322/pUC origin of replication
   3185..3277    +  CDS            lacI (fragment): lac repressor; lacI; The lac repressor binds to the lac operator to inhibit transcription in E. coli. This inhibition can be relieved by adding lactose or isopropyl-β-D-thiogalactopyranoside (IPTG).
   3290..3311    +  protein_bind   CAP binding site: CAP binding activates transcription in the presence of cAMP. E. coli catabolite activator protein
   3326..3356    +  promoter       lac promoter: promoter for the E. coli lac operon
   3364..3380    +  protein_bind   lac operator: The lac repressor binds to the lac operator to inhibit transcription in E. coli. This inhibition can be relieved by adding lactose or isopropyl-β-D-thiogalactopyranoside (IPTG). lac repressor encoded by lacI
   3422..3440    +  promoter       SP6 promoter: promoter for bacteriophage SP6 RNA polymerase
   3518..3742    +  CDS            ATF4 (fragment): ATF4_HUMAN - Also known as CREB2 From Homo sapiens (Human).
   3844..4671    +  CDS            ATF4 (fragment): ATF4_HUMAN - Also known as CREB2 From Homo sapiens (Human).
   4698..4718    +  CDS            capTEV™ (fragment): composite tag for in vivo biotinylation, TEV protease cleavage, and 6xHis tagging
   4732..4776    +  CDS            S-Tag: affinity and epitope tag derived from pancreatic ribonuclease A
   4867..5586    +  CDS            EGFP: the original enhanced GFP (Yang et al., 1996) mammalian codon-optimized
   5624..6209    +  misc_feature   IRES2: internal ribosome entry site (IRES) of the encephalomyocarditis virus (EMCV)
   6291..7094    +  CDS            NeoR/KanR: aminoglycoside phosphotransferase from Tn5; aph(3')-II (or nptII); confers resistance to neomycin, kanamycin, and G418 (Geneticin®)
