>Addgene plasmid #113805 | pATF4-donor | addgene full sequence | sequence record 231035 | Addgene NGS Result
AAGGGCGAATTCTGCAGATATCCATCACACTGGCGGCCGCTCGAGCATGCATCTAGAGGGCCCAATTCGC
CCTATAGTGAGTCGTATTACAATTCACTGGCCGTCGTTTTACAACGTCGTGACTGGGAAAACCCTGGCGT
TACCCAACTTAATCGCCTTGCAGCACATCCCCCTTTCGCCAGCTGGCGTAATAGCGAAGAGGCCCGCACC
GATCGCCCTTCCCAACAGTTGCGCAGCCTATACGTACGGCAGTTTAAGGTTTACACCTATAAAAGAGAGA
GCCGTTATCGTCTGTTTGTGGATGTACAGAGTGATATTATTGACACGCCGGGGCGACGGATGGTGATCCC
CCTGGCCAGTGCACGTCTGCTGTCAGATAAAGTCTCCCGTGAACTTTACCCGGTGGTGCATATCGGGGAT
GAAAGCTGGCGCATGATGACCACCGATATGGCCAGTGTGCCGGTCTCCGTTATCGGGGAAGAAGTGGCTG
ATCTCAGCCACCGCGAAAATGACATCAAAAACGCCATTAACCTGATGTTCTGGGGAATATAAATGTCAGG
CATGAGATTATCAAAAAGGATCTTCACCTAGATCCTTTTCACGTAGAAAGCCAGTCCGCAGAAACGGTGC
TGACCCCGGATGAATGTCAGCTACTGGGCTATCTGGACAAGGGAAAACGCAAGCGCAAAGAGAAAGCAGG
TAGCTTGCAGTGGGCTTACATGGCGATAGCTAGACTGGGCGGTTTTATGGACAGCAAGCGAACCGGAATT
GCCAGCTGGGGCGCCCTCTGGTAAGGTTGGGAAGCCCTGCAAAGTAAACTGGATGGCTTTCTTGCCGCCA
AGGATCTGATGGCGCAGGGGATCAAGCTCTGATCAAGAGACAGGATGAGGATCGTTTCGCATGATTGAAC
AAGATGGATTGCACGCAGGTTCTCCGGCCGCTTGGGTGGAGAGGCTATTCGGCTATGACTGGGCACAACA
GACAATCGGCTGCTCTGATGCCGCCGTGTTCCGGCTGTCAGCGCAGGGGCGCCCGGTTCTTTTTGTCAAG
ACCGACCTGTCCGGTGCCCTGAATGAACTGCAAGACGAGGCAGCGCGGCTATCGTGGCTGGCCACGACGG
GCGTTCCTTGCGCAGCTGTGCTCGACGTTGTCACTGAAGCGGGAAGGGACTGGCTGCTATTGGGCGAAGT
GCCGGGGCAGGATCTCCTGTCATCTCACCTTGCTCCTGCCGAGAAAGTATCCATCATGGCTGATGCAATG
CGGCGGCTGCATACGCTTGATCCGGCTACCTGCCCATTCGACCACCAAGCGAAACATCGCATCGAGCGAG
CACGTACTCGGATGGAAGCCGGTCTTGTCGATCAGGATGATCTGGACGAAGAGCATCAGGGGCTCGCGCC
AGCCGAACTGTTCGCCAGGCTCAAGGCGAGCATGCCCGACGGCGAGGATCTCGTCGTGACCCATGGCGAT
GCCTGCTTGCCGAATATCATGGTGGAAAATGGCCGCTTTTCTGGATTCATCGACTGTGGCCGGCTGGGTG
TGGCGGACCGCTATCAGGACATAGCGTTGGCTACCCGTGATATTGCTGAAGAGCTTGGCGGCGAATGGGC
TGACCGCTTCCTCGTGCTTTACGGTATCGCCGCTCCCGATTCGCAGCGCATCGCCTTCTATCGCCTTCTT
GACGAGTTCTTCTGAATTATTAACGCTTACAATTTCCTGATGCGGTATTTTCTCCTTACGCATCTGTGCG
GTATTTCACACCGCATCAGGTGGCACTTTTCGGGGAAATGTGCGCGGAACCCCTATTTGTTTATTTTTCT
AAATACATTCAAATATGTATCCGCTCATGAGACAATAACCCTGATAAATGCTTCAATAATAGCACGTGAG
GAGGGCCACCATGGCCAAGTTGACCAGTGCCGTTCCGGTGCTCACCGCGCGCGACGTCGCCGGAGCGGTC
GAGTTCTGGACCGACCGGCTCGGGTTCTCCCGGGACTTCGTGGAGGACGACTTCGCCGGTGTGGTCCGGG
ACGACGTGACCCTGTTCATCAGCGCGGTCCAGGACCAGGTGGTGCCGGACAACACCCTGGCCTGGGTGTG
GGTGCGCGGCCTGGACGAGCTGTACGCCGAGTGGTCGGAGGTCGTGTCCACGAACTTCCGGGACGCCTCC
GGGCCGGCCATGACCGAGATCGGCGAGCAGCCGTGGGGGCGGGAGTTCGCCCTGCGCGACCCGGCCGGCA
ACTGCGTGCACTTCGTGGCCGAGGAGCAGGACTGACACGTGCTAAAACTTCATTTTTAATTTAAAAGGAT
CTAGGTGAAGATCCTTTTTGATAATCTCATGACCAAAATCCCTTAACGTGAGTTTTCGTTCCACTGAGCG
TCAGACCCCGTAGAAAAGATCAAAGGATCTTCTTGAGATCCTTTTTTTCTGCGCGTAATCTGCTGCTTGC
AAACAAAAAAACCACCGCTACCAGCGGTGGTTTGTTTGCCGGATCAAGAGCTACCAACTCTTTTTCCGAA
GGTAACTGGCTTCAGCAGAGCGCAGATACCAAATACTGTTCTTCTAGTGTAGCCGTAGTTAGGCCACCAC
TTCAAGAACTCTGTAGCACCGCCTACATACCTCGCTCTGCTAATCCTGTTACCAGTGGCTGCTGCCAGTG
GCGATAAGTCGTGTCTTACCGGGTTGGACTCAAGACGATAGTTACCGGATAAGGCGCAGCGGTCGGGCTG
AACGGGGGGTTCGTGCACACAGCCCAGCTTGGAGCGAACGACCTACACCGAACTGAGATACCTACAGCGT
GAGCTATGAGAAAGCGCCACGCTTCCCGAAGGGAGAAAGGCGGACAGGTATCCGGTAAGCGGCAGGGTCG
GAACAGGAGAGCGCACGAGGGAGCTTCCAGGGGGAAACGCCTGGTATCTTTATAGTCCTGTCGGGTTTCG
CCACCTCTGACTTGAGCGTCGATTTTTGTGATGCTCGTCAGGGGGGCGGAGCCTATGGAAAAACGCCAGC
AACGCGGCCTTTTTACGGTTCCTGGCCTTTTGCTGGCCTTTTGCTCACATGTTCTTTCCTGCGTTATCCC
CTGATTCTGTGGATAACCGTATTACCGCCTTTGAGTGAGCTGATACCGCTCGCCGCAGCCGAACGACCGA
GCGCAGCGAGTCAGTGAGCGAGGAAGCGGAAGAGCGCCCAATACGCAAACCGCCTCTCCCCGCGCGTTGG
CCGATTCATTAATGCAGCTGGCACGACAGGTTTCCCGACTGGAAAGCGGGCAGTGAGCGCAACGCAATTA
ATGTGAGTTAGCTCACTCATTAGGCACCCCAGGCTTTACACTTTATGCTTCCGGCTCGTATGTTGTGTGG
AATTGTGAGCGGATAACAATTTCACACAGGAAACAGCTATGACCATGATTACGCCAAGCTATTTAGGTGA
CACTATAGAATACTCAAGCTATGCATCAAGCTTGGTACCGAGCTCGGATCCACTAGTAACGGCCGCCAGT
GTGCTGGAATTCGCCCTTGACCGAAATGAGCTTCCTGAGCAGCGAGGTGTTGGTGGGGGACTTGATGTCC
CCCTTCGACCCGTCGGGTTTGGGGGCTGAAGAAAGCCTAGGTCTCTTAGATGATTACCTGGAGGTGGCCA
AGCACTTCAAACCTCATGGGTTCTCCAGCGACAAGGCTAAGGCGGGCTCCTCCGAATGGCTGGCTGTGGA
TGGGTTGGTCAGTCCCTCCAACAACAGCAAGGGTGAGTGGGCCACCACCACATCGTCCTGGTGGGATCTA
GGGTTAGGGGCCTCCTACCTTTGTATCTGACTCACTTGGCCCCATCACTCAAATGTTTTGCAGAGGATGC
CTTCTCCGGGACAGATTGGATGTTGGAGAAAATGGATTTGAAGGAGTTCGACTTGGATGCCCTGTTGGGT
ATAGATGACCTGGAAACCATGCCAGATGACCTTCTGACCACGTTGGATGACACTTGTGATCTCTTTGCCC
CCCTAGTCCAGGAGACTAATAAGCAGCCCCTCCAGACGGTGAACCCAATTGGCCATCTCCCAGAAAGTTT
AACAAAACCCGACCAGGTTGCCCCCTTCACCTTCTTACAACCTCTTCCCCTTTCCCCAGGGGTCCTGTCC
TCCACTCCAGATCATTCCTTTAGTTTAGAGCTGGGCAGTGAAGTGGATATCACTGAAGGAGATAGGAAGC
CAGACTACACTGCTTACGTTGCCATGATCCCTCAGTGCATAAAGGAGGAAGACACCCCTTCAGATAATGA
TAGTGGCATCTGTATGAGCCCAGAGTCCTATCTGGGGTCTCCTCAGCACAGCCCCTCTACCAGGGGCTCT
CCAAATAGGAGCCTCCCATCTCCAGGTGTTCTCTGTGGGTCTGCCCGTCCCAAACCTTACGATCCTCCTG
GAGAGAAGATGGTAGCAGCAAAAGTAAAGGGTGAGAAACTGGATAAGAAGCTGAAAAAAATGGAGCAAAA
CAAGACAGCAGCCACTAGGTACCGCCAGAAGAAGAGGGCGGAGCAGGAGGCTCTTACTGGTGAGTGCAAA
GAGCTGGAAAAGAAGAACGAGGCTCTAAAAGAGAGGGCGGATTCCCTGGCCAAGGAGATCCAGTACCTGA
AAGATTTGATAGAAGAGGTCCGCAAGGCAAGGGGGAAGAAAAGGGTCCCCGATTATGATATTCCAACTAC
TGCAAGCGAGAATCTTTATTTTCAGGGCGCCGCCAAATTCAAAGAAACCGCTGCTGCTAAATTCGAACGC
CAGCACATGGACAGCGGAGGTGGAGGTTCGAGCGGTCCCTCGGGTTCGTCGAGCCTGGAAGTTCTGTTCC
AGGGGCCCCTGTCGTCGAGCGGTCCCTCGGGTTCGATGGTGAGCAAAGGCGAGGAGCTGTTCACCGGGGT
GGTGCCCATCCTGGTCGAGCTGGACGGCGACGTAAACGGCCACAAGTTCAGCGTGTCCGGCGAGGGCGAG
GGCGATGCCACCTACGGCAAGCTGACCCTGAAGTTCATCTGCACCACCGGCAAGCTGCCCGTGCCCTGGC
CCACCCTCGTGACCACCCTGACCTACGGCGTGCAGTGCTTCAGCCGCTACCCCGACCACATGAAGCAGCA
CGACTTCTTCAAGTCCGCCATGCCCGAAGGCTACGTCCAGGAGCGCACCATCTTCTTCAAGGACGACGGC
AACTACAAGACCCGCGCCGAGGTGAAGTTCGAGGGCGACACCCTGGTGAACCGCATCGAGCTGAAGGGCA
TCGACTTCAAGGAGGACGGCAACATCCTGGGGCACAAGCTGGAGTACAACTACAACAGCCACAACGTCTA
TATCATGGCCGACAAGCAGAAGAACGGCATCAAGGTGAACTTCAAGATCCGCCACAACATCGAGGACGGC
AGCGTGCAGCTCGCCGACCACTACCAGCAGAACACCCCCATCGGCGACGGCCCCGTGCTGCTGCCCGACA
ACCACTACCTGAGCACCCAGTCCGCCCTGAGCAAAGACCCCAACGAGAAGCGCGATCACATGGTCCTTAA
GGAGTTCGTGACCGCCGCCGGGATCACTCTCGGCATGGACGAGCTGTACAAGTAATGATCTAGAGTCGAG
TTAATTAAGAATTCCGCCCCCCCCCCTCTCCCTCCCCCCCCCTAACGTTACTGGCCGAAGCCGCTTGGAA
TAAGGCCGGTGTGCGTTTGTCTATATGTTATTTTCCACCATATTGCCGTCTTTTGGCAATGTGAGGGCCC
GGAAACCTGGCCCTGTCTTCTTGACGAGCATTCCTAGGGGTCTTTCCCCTCTCGCCAAAGGAATGCAGGG
TCTGTTGAATGTCGTGAAGGAAGCAGTTCCTCTGGAAGCTTCTTGAAGACAAACAACGTCTGTAGCGACC
CTTTGCAGGCAGCGGAACCCCCCACCTGGCGACAGGTGCCTCTGCGGCCAAAAGCCACGTGTATAAGATA
CACCTGCAAAGGCGGCACAACCCCAGTGCCACGTTGTGAGTTGGATAGTTGTGGAAAGAGTCAAATGGCT
CTCCTCAAGCGTATTCAACAAGGGGCTGAAGGATGCCCAGAAGGTACCCCATTGTATGGGATCTGATCTG
GGGCCTCGGTGCACATGCTTTACATGTGTTTAGTCGAGGTTAAAAAAACGTCTAGGCCCCCCGAACCACG
GGGACGTGGTTTTCCTTTGAAAAACACGATGATAATATGGCCACAACCTGTTACATTGCACAAGATAAAA
ATATATCATCACGAACAGTAAAACTGTCTGCTTACATAAACAGTAATACAAGGGGTGTTATGGGATCGGC
CATTGAACAAGATGGATTGCACGCAGGTTCTCCGGCCGCTTGGGTGGAGAGGCTATTCGGCTATGACTGG
GCACAACAGACAATCGGCTGCTCTGATGCCGCCGTGTTCCGGCTGTCAGCGCAGGGGCGCCCGGTTCTTT
TTGTCAAGACCGACCTGTCCGGTGCCCTGAATGAACTGCAGGACGAGGCAGCGCGGCTATCGTGGCTGGC
CACGACGGGCGTTCCTTGCGCAGCTGTGCTCGACGTTGTCACTGAAGCGGGAAGGGACTGGCTGCTATTG
GGCGAAGTGCCGGGGCAGGATCTCCTGTCATCTCACCTTGCTCCTGCCGAGAAAGTATCCATCATGGCTG
ATGCAATGCGGCGGCTGCATACGCTTGATCCGGCTACCTGCCCATTCGACCACCAAGCGAAACATCGCAT
CGAGCGAGCACGTACTCGGATGGAAGCCGGTCTTGTCGATCAGGATGATCTGGACGAAGAGCATCAGGGG
CTCGCGCCAGCCGAACTGTTCGCCAGGCTCAAGGCGCGCATGCCCGACGGCGAGGATCTCGTCGTGACCC
ATGGCGATGCCTGCTTGCCGAATATCATGGTGGAAAATGGCCGCTTTTCTGGATTCATCGACTGTGGCCG
GCTGGGTGTGGCGGACCGCTATCAGGACATAGCGTTGGCTACCCGTGATATTGCTGAAGAGCTTGGCGGC
GAATGGGCTGACCGCTTCCTCGTGCTTTACGGTATCGCCGCTCCCGATTCGCAGCGCATCGCCTTCTATC
GCCTTCTTGACGAGTTCTTCTGAGTTGAGGATAGTCAGGAGCGTCAATGTGCTTGTACATAGAGTGCTGT
AGCTGTGTGTTCCAATAAATTATTTTGTAGGGAAAGTACTTGTGCGTTTGAATTCCTTTCCTGGCAAAGT
AACCGAGTGAAGCGCCACCCACCCACCCCAAGCTGGTCTTAACATTTCCTGTGAGATCTGGGGGAGGAGG
CAGTCCAAGGCTGAAGATCGGTTCCCAGAGTGGGATTTGCTCATCCCTGCTCGGTGTAGGCCACGATGGC
TGATTCATGGGGCCCTGGAGCCGTATAGTTGGCCATTTATAGTAAGCTGGGTCCTTTGCCCAGAGCTGAG
TGCTGGTTGTGTAGGGGGAGGAGGCTGGAGATCTCTGGGAGATTCAGAGGGAGGGACAGCCTGGGCCTCC
ACCTGTTTATTCAAGAGGGCTTCATGCCAACAGCTGTCGCATAAAACCCTGAATAAGGTTGCACGGTCTT
TGAGATAGCACACAAGATTAGGTTTCACTTGTTACCTGAACAGTTCTGCAGAAGCCTCATCCTGAAGAAA
GAAATGGCTCCTTTTGGGAATTGATGCTGAAACAGGACAGGAGCTGAGGGTTGGCCTCCGTTTCTCCTTA
CGGGGTGGAAGGATGACAGCCTGCGCAGGTTCTGGCTAGAGCTGGGCACAAAGGCAGGCAACAGTTCCTG
TGAAGGCTGTTGTGCCTGCTGCTATCTAAACTAGGAGGCCTGACGGCCTCGGGACATGTTAGGATGGATC
AGTGCTTAGAAGCCACACCTCACTGCAGCTTCGGACTTCTGGCGGGGCGACTTCGCCTTTCCAGGCAGGC
GATGTCTTTTGTCCTGTGTTGCGGATGAATGCTTGAATGCAAAGATCAGCGCAGCCCGGGTAGGTCTGCC
CTTCCTCTTGTGTCCTTCGGGATTAGC
Features (pLannotate 1.2.2; 21 found; start..end, strand, type, name):
     71..89      -  promoter       T7 promoter: promoter for bacteriophage T7 RNA polymerase
     92..239     +  CDS            lacZα (fragment): LacZα fragment of β-galactosidase; lacZ fragment
    249..552     +  CDS            ccdB (fragment): CcdB, a bacterial toxin that poisons DNA gyrase; ccdB; Plasmids containing the ccdB gene cannot be propagated in standard E. coli strains.
    600..869     +  CDS            tnpA (fragment): TN5P_ECOLX - Also known as tnp. Experimental evidence at protein level: Swiss-Prot protein existence level 1. Mediates transposition of transposon Tn5 by a 'cut and paste' mechanism. First, the monomeric transposase binds the 19 bp inverted DNA repeats flanking the transposon. Then, dimerization of the DNA- bound transposase creates a synaptic DNA complex. After nicking of the first DNA strand, excision of the transposon proceeds through a series of intermediates. The transposase then mediates the insertion of the transposon at a new site by strand transfer. The activity of the wild- type tran
    901..1695    +  CDS            NeoR/KanR: aminoglycoside phosphotransferase from Tn5; aph(3')-II (or nptII); confers resistance to neomycin, kanamycin, and G418 (Geneticin®)
   1716..1766    -  misc_feature   bom (fragment): basis of mobility region from pBR322
   1793..1881    +  promoter       AmpR promoter (fragment): bla
   1901..2275    +  CDS            BleoR: antibiotic-binding protein; Sh ble from Streptoalloteichus hindustanus; confers resistance to bleomycin, phleomycin, and Zeocin™
   2413..3001    +  rep_origin     ori: high-copy-number ColE1/pMB1/pBR322/pUC origin of replication
   3184..3276    +  CDS            lacI (fragment): lac repressor; lacI; The lac repressor binds to the lac operator to inhibit transcription in E. coli. This inhibition can be relieved by adding lactose or isopropyl-β-D-thiogalactopyranoside (IPTG).
   3289..3310    +  protein_bind   CAP binding site: CAP binding activates transcription in the presence of cAMP. E. coli catabolite activator protein
   3325..3355    +  promoter       lac promoter: promoter for the E. coli lac operon
   3363..3379    +  protein_bind   lac operator: The lac repressor binds to the lac operator to inhibit transcription in E. coli. This inhibition can be relieved by adding lactose or isopropyl-β-D-thiogalactopyranoside (IPTG). lac repressor encoded by lacI
   3421..3439    +  promoter       SP6 promoter: promoter for bacteriophage SP6 RNA polymerase
   3517..3741    +  CDS            ATF4 (fragment): ATF4_HUMAN - Also known as CREB2 From Homo sapiens (Human).
   3843..4670    +  CDS            ATF4 (fragment): ATF4_HUMAN - Also known as CREB2 From Homo sapiens (Human).
   4697..4717    +  CDS            capTEV™ (fragment): composite tag for in vivo biotinylation, TEV protease cleavage, and 6xHis tagging
   4731..4775    +  CDS            S-Tag: affinity and epitope tag derived from pancreatic ribonuclease A
   4866..5585    +  CDS            EGFP: the original enhanced GFP (Yang et al., 1996) mammalian codon-optimized
   5623..6208    +  misc_feature   IRES2: internal ribosome entry site (IRES) of the encephalomyocarditis virus (EMCV)
   6290..7093    +  CDS            NeoR/KanR: aminoglycoside phosphotransferase from Tn5; aph(3')-II (or nptII); confers resistance to neomycin, kanamycin, and G418 (Geneticin®)
