[The description below was written by a language model from this plasmid's Addgene catalogue record and pLannotate feature annotations shown in this document.]
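Description:
pATF4-donor is a homology-directed repair template for CRISPR knock-in, designed to tag the endogenous human transcription factor ATF4 (CREB2) with GFP. It is built in the pCR Blunt TOPO cloning backbone and assembled by Gibson cloning. In E. coli it replicates from a high-copy ColE1/pUC-type origin and is selected with kanamycin through the backbone Tn5 NeoR/KanR gene. A Sh ble (Zeocin/bleomycin resistance) gene is also present. Typical remnants of the TOPO vector surround the insertion site: lac promoter/operator, lacZα and ccdB fragments, and flanking SP6 and T7 promoters. The two 8,007-nt sequence records (depositor and NGS) give essentially identical annotations, offset by a single base.

The insert begins with genomic ATF4 sequence, annotated as two coding fragments separated by a short gap, consistent with exons and an intervening intron. This serves as the upstream homology arm running to the end of the ATF4 reading frame. It is followed by a short capTEV-derived segment, an S-tag and EGFP, so the layout appears to be a C-terminal fusion. An EMCV IRES2 and a second NeoR/KanR gene come next. No mammalian promoter is annotated, which suggests that both the tagged protein and neomycin/G418 resistance depend on the endogenous ATF4 promoter after correct integration, with the IRES allowing translation of the marker from the same transcript. About 900 nt downstream of the Neo gene carries no annotation and presumably holds the downstream homology arm named in the catalogue.

The arms were amplified from human donor blood DNA, and the record notes the variant rs140428747. The plasmid is meant to be used with its companion guide plasmid, pATF4.1.0-gDNA.
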