Addgene plasmid #113805: pATF4-donor
Purpose: CRISPR donor plasmid to tag human transcription factor ATF4 with GFP
Depositing lab: Kevin White. Depositing organization: University of Chicago.
Backbone
  Vector backbone: pCR Blunt TOPO
  Backbone manufacturer: Invitrogen
  Vector type: CRISPR
Growth in bacteria
  Bacterial resistance: Kanamycin, 50 μg/mL
  Growth temperature: 37°C
  Growth strain: DH5alpha
  Copy number: High Copy
Gene/Insert
  Gene/Insert name: ATF4 homology arms flanking EGFP-IRES-Neo cassette
  Species: H. sapiens (human)
  Mutation: rs140428747
  Entrez Gene: ATF4 (a.k.a. CREB-2, CREB2, TAXREB67, TXREB)
  Cloning method: Gibson Cloning
  Sequencing primers: 5′ M13pUC-rev; 3′ M13pUC-fwd
Terms and licenses: Academic/Nonprofit Terms; Industry Terms: Not Available to Industry
Depositor comments: Cloning source: Random Male Blood. Use with plasmid pATF4.1.0-gDNA
How to cite: pATF4-donor was a gift from Kevin White (Addgene plasmid # 113805 ; http://n2t.net/addgene:113805 ; RRID:Addgene_113805)
